>Addgene plasmid #203512 | pAG416GAL10-ccdB-6stop | addgene full sequence | sequence record 402865 | Addgene NGS Result
TTGAGATCCTTTTTTTCTGCGCGTAATCTGCTGCTTGCAAACAAAAAAACCACCGCTACCAGCGGTGGTT
TGTTTGCCGGATCAAGAGCTACCAACTCTTTTTCCGAAGGTAACTGGCTTCAGCAGAGCGCAGATACCAA
ATACTGTTCTTCTAGTGTAGCCGTAGTTAGGCCACCACTTCAAGAACTCTGTAGCACCGCCTACATACCT
CGCTCTGCTAATCCTGTTACCAGTGGCTGCTGCCAGTGGCGATAAGTCGTGTCTTACCGGGTTGGACTCA
AGACGATAGTTACCGGATAAGGCGCAGCGGTCGGGCTGAACGGGGGGTTCGTGCACACAGCCCAGCTTGG
AGCGAACGACCTACACCGAACTGAGATACCTACAGCGTGAGCTATGAGAAAGCGCCACGCTTCCCGAAGG
GAGAAAGGCGGACAGGTATCCGGTAAGCGGCAGGGTCGGAACAGGAGAGCGCACGAGGGAGCTTCCAGGG
GGAAACGCCTGGTATCTTTATAGTCCTGTCGGGTTTCGCCACCTCTGACTTGAGCGTCGATTTTTGTGAT
GCTCGTCAGGGGGGCGGAGCCTATGGAAAAACGCCAGCAACGCGGCCTTTTTACGGTTCCTGGCCTTTTG
CTGGCCTTTTGCTCACATGTTCTTTCCTGCGTTATCCCCTGATTCTGTGGATAACCGTATTACCGCCTTT
GAGTGAGCTGATACCGCTCGCCGCAGCCGAACGACCGAGCGCAGCGAGTCAGTGAGCGAGGAAGCGGAAG
AGCGCCCAATACGCAAACCGCCTCTCCCCGCGCGTTGGCCGATTCATTAATGCAGCTGGCACGACAGGTT
TCCCGACTGGAAAGCGGGCAGTGAGCGCAACGCAATTAATGTGAGTTAGCTCACTCATTAGGCACCCCAG
GCTTTACACTTTATGCTTCCGGCTCGTATGTTGTGTGGAATTGTGAGCGGATAACAATTTCACACAGGAA
ACAGCTATGACCATGATTACGCCAAGCGCGCAATTAACCCTCACTAAAGGGAACAAAAGCTGGAGCTCTA
TGACCATGATTACGCCAAGCGGGGTGTGTTGTTGGTGGGTTGGGTGTATAGTTTTTTCTCCTTGACGTTA
AAGTATAGAGGTATATTAACAATTTTTTGTTGATACTTTTATGACATTTGAATAAGAAGTAATACAAACT
GAAAATGTTGAAAGTATTAGTTAAAGTGGTTATGCAGCTTTTCCATTTATATATCTGTTAATAGATCAAA
AATCATCGCTTCGCTGATTAATTACCCCAGAAATAAGGCTAAAAAACTAATCGCATTATCATCCTATGGT
TGTTAATTTGATTCGTTAATTTGAAGGTTTGTGGGGCCAGGTTACTGCCAATTTTTCCTCTTCATAACCA
TAAAAGCTAGTATTGTAGAATCTTTATTGTTCGGAGCAGTGCGGCGCGAGGCACATCTGCGTTTCAGGAA
CGCGACCGGTGAAGACGAGGACGCACGGAGGAGAGTCTTCCGTCGGAGGGCTGTCGCCCGCTCGGCGGCT
TCTAATCCGTACTTCAATATAGCAATGAGCAGTTAAGCGTATTACTGAAAGTTCCAAAGAGAAGGTTTTT
TTAGGCTAAGATAATGGGGCTCTTTACATTTCCACAACATATAAGTAAGATTAGATATGGATATGTATAT
GGTGGTAATGCCATGTAATATGATTATTAAACTTCTTTGCGTCCATCCAAAAAAAAAGTAAGAATTTTTG
AAAATTCAATATAAATGTCTAAAGGTGAAGAATTATTCAGAATTCCAGCTGACCACCGACTAGTGGATCC
CCCATCACAAGTTTGTACAAAAAAGCTGAACGAGAAACGTAAAATGATATAAATATCAATATATTAAATT
AGATTTTGCATAAAAAACAGACTACATAATACTGTAAAACACAACATATCCAGTCACTATGGCGGCCGCA
TTAGGCACCCCAGGCTTTACACTTTATGCTTCCGGCTCGTATAATGTGTGGATTTTGAGTTAGGATCCGT
CGAGATTTTCAGGAGCTAAGGAAGCTAAAATGGAGAAAAAAATCACTGGATATACCACCGTTGATATATC
CCAATGGCATCGTAAAGAACATTTTGAGGCATTTCAGTCAGTTGCTCAATGTACCTATAACCAGACCGTT
CAGCTGGATATTACGGCCTTTTTAAAGACCGTAAAGAAAAATAAGCACAAGTTTTATCCGGCCTTTATTC
ACATTCTTGCCCGCCTGATGAATGCTCATCCGGAATTCCGTATGGCAATGAAAGACGGTGAGCTGGTGAT
ATGGGATAGTGTTCACCCTTGTTACACCGTTTTCCATGAGCAAACTGAAACGTTTTCATCGCTCTGGAGT
GAATACCACGACGATTTCCGGCAGTTTCTACACATATATTCGCAAGATGTGGCGTGTTACGGTGAAAACC
TGGCCTATTTCCCTAAAGGGTTTATTGAGAATATGTTTTTCGTCTCAGCCAATCCCTGGGTGAGTTTCAC
CAGTTTTGATTTAAACGTGGCCAATATGGACAACTTCTTCGCCCCCGTTTTCACCATGGGCAAATATTAT
ACGCAAGGCGACAAGGTGCTGATGCCGCTGGCGATTCAGGTTCATCATGCCGTTTGTGATGGCTTCCATG
TCGGCAGAATGCTTAATGAATTACAACAGTACTGCGATGAGTGGCAGGGCGGGGCGTAAACGCGTGGATC
CGGCTTACTAAAAGCCAGATAACAGTATGCGTATTTGCGCGCTGATTTTTGCGGTATAAGAATATATACT
GATATGTATACCCGAAGTATGTCAAAAAGAGGTATGCTATGAAGCAGCGTATTACAGTGACAGTTGACAG
CGACAGCTATCAGTTGCTCAAGGCATATATGATGTCAATATCTCCGGTCTGGTAAGCACAACCATGCAGA
ATGAAGCCCGTCGTCTGCGTGCCGAACGCTGGAAAGCGGAAAATCAGGAAGGGATGGCTGAGGTCGCCCG
GTTTATTGAAATGAACGGCTCTTTTGCTGACGAGAACAGGGGCTGGTGAAATGCAGTTTAAGGTTTACAC
CTATAAAAGAGAGAGCCGTTATCGTCTGTTTGTGGATGTACAGAGTGATATTATTGACACGCCCGGGCGA
CGGATGGTGATCCCCCTGGCCAGTGCACGTCTGCTGTCAGATAAAGTCTCCCGTGAACTTTACCCGGTGG
TGCATATCGGGGATGAAAGCTGGCGCATGATGACCACCGATATGGCCAGTGTGCCGGTCTCCGTTATCGG
GGAAGAAGTGGCTGATCTCAGCCACCGCGAAAATGACATCAAAAACGCCATTAACCTGATGTTCTGGGGA
ATATAAATGTCAGGCTCCCTTATACACAGCCAGTCTGCAGGTCGACCATAGTGACTGGATATGTTGTGTT
TTACAGTATTATGTAGTCTGTTTTTTATGCAAAATCTAATTTAATATATTGATATTTATATCATTTTACG
TTTCTCGTTCAGCTTTCTTGTACTAAGTGGTGATGGGCTGCAGGAATTCGATATCAAGCTTATCGATACC
GTCGACCTCGAGTCATGTAATTAGTTATGTCACGCTTACATTCACGCCCTCCCCCCACATCCGCTCTAAC
CGAAAAGGAAGGAGTTAGACAACCTGAAGTCTAGGTCCCTATTTATTTTTTTATAGTTATGTTAGTATTA
AGAACGTTATTTATATTTCAAATTTTTCTTTTTTTTCTGTACAGACGCGTGTACGCATGTAACATTATAC
TGAAAACCTTGCTTGAGAAGGTTTTGGGACGCTCGAAGGCTTTAATTTGCGGCCGGTACCCAATTCGCCC
TATAGTGAGTCGTATTACGCGCGCTCACTGGCCGTCGTTTTACAACGTCGTGACTGGGAAAACCCTGGCG
TTACCCAACTTAATCGCCTTGCAGCACATCCCCCTTTCGCCAGCTGGCGTAATAGCGAAGAGGCCCGCAC
CGATCGCCCTTCCCAACAGTTGCGCAGCCTGAATGGCGAATGG
[124 nt withheld, positions 4034-4157]
C
[91 nt withheld, positions 4159-4249]
A
[49 nt withheld, positions 4251-4299]
CCTTTGACGTTGGAGTCCACGTTCTTT
[37 nt withheld, positions 4327-4363]
ACCCTATCTCGGTCTATTCTTTTGATTTATAAGGGATTTTGCCGATTTCGGCCTATTGGTTAAAAAATGA
GCTGATTTAACAAAAATTTAACGCGAATTTTAACAAAATATTAACGCTTACAATTTCCTGATGCGGTATT
TTCTCCTTACGCATCTGTGCGGTATTTCACACCGCATAGGGTAATAACTGATATAATTAAATTGAAGCTC
TAATTTGTGAGTTTAGTATACATGCATTTACTTATAATACAGTTTTTTAGTTTTGCTGGCCGCATCTTCT
CAAATATGCTTCCCAGCCTGCTTTTCTGTAACGTTCACCCTCTACCTTAGCATCCCTTCCCTTTGCAAAT
AGTCCTCTTCCAACAATAATAATGTCAGATCCTGTAGAGACCACATCATCCACGGTTCTATACTGTTGAC
CCAATGCGTCTCCCTTGTCATCTAAACCCACACCGGGTGTCATAATCAACCAATCGTAACCTTCATCTCT
TCCACCCATGTCTCTTTGAGCAATAAAGCCGATAACAAAATCTTTGTCGCTCTTCGCAATGTCAACAGTA
CCCTTAGTATATTCTCCAGTAGATAGGGAGCCCTTGCATGACAATTCTGCTAACATCAAAAGGCCTCTAG
GTTCCTTTGTTACTTCTTCTGCCGCCTGCTTCAAACCGCTAACAATACCTGGGCCCACCACACCGTGTGC
ATTCGTAATGTCTGCCCATTCTGCTATTCTGTATACACCCGCAGAGTACTGCAATTTGACTGTATTACCA
ATGTCAGCAAATTTTCTGTCTTCGAAGAGTAAAAAATTGTACTTGGCGGATAATGCCTTTAGCGGCTTAA
CTGTGCCCTCCATGGAAAAATCAGTCAAGATATCCACATGTGTTTTTAGTAAACAAATTTTGGGACCTAA
TGCTTCAACTAACTCCAGTAATTCCTTGGTGGTACGAACATCCAATGAAGCACACAAGTTTGTTTGCTTT
TCGTGCATGATATTAAATAGCTTGGCAGCAACAGGACTAGGATGAGTAGCAGCACGTTCCTTATATGTAG
CTTTCGACATGATTTATCTTCGTTTCCTGCAGGTTTTTGTTCTGTGCAGTTGGGTTAAGAATACTGGGCA
ATTTCATGTTTCTTCAACACTACATATGCGTATATATACCAATCTAAGTCTGTGCTCCTTCCTTCGTTCT
TCCTTCTGTTCGGAGATTACCGAATCAAAAAAATTTCAAGGAAACCGAAATCAAAAAAAAGAATAAAAAA
AAAATGATGAATTGAAAAGGTGGTATGGTGCACTCTCAGTACAATCTGCTCTGATGCCGCATAGTTAAGC
CAGCCCCGACACCCGCCAACACCCGCTGACGCGCCCTGACGGGCTTGTCTGCTCCCGGCATCCGCTTACA
GACAAGCTGTGACCGTCTCCGGGAGCTGCATGTGTCAGAGGTTTTCACCGTCATCACCGAAACGCGCGAG
ACGAAAGGGCCTCGTGATACGCCTATTTTTATAGGTTAATGTCATGATAATAATGGTTTCTTAGACGGAT
CGCTTGCCTGTAACTTACACGCGCCTCGTATCTTTTAATGATGGAATAATTTGGGAATTTACTCTGTGTT
TATTTATTTTTATGTTTTGTATTTGGATTTTAGAAAGTAAATAAAGAAGGTAGAAGAGTTACGGAATGAA
GAAAAAAAAATAAACAAAGGTTTAAAAAATTTCAACAAAAAGCGTACTTTACATATATATTTATTAGACA
AGAAAAGCAGATTAAATAGATATACATTCGATTAACGATAAGTAAAATGTAAAATCACAGGATTTTCGTG
TGTGGTCTTCTACACAGACAAGATGAAACAATTCGGCATTAATACCTGAGAGCAGGAAGAGCAAGATAAA
AGGTAGTATTTGTTGGCGATCCCCCTAGAGTCTTTTACATCTTCGGAAAACAAAAACTATTTTTTCTTTA
ATTTCTTTTTTTACTTTCTATTTTTAATTTATATATTTATATTAAAAAATTTAAATTATAATTATTTTTA
TAGCACGTGATGAAAAGGACCCAGGTGGCACTTTTCGGGGAAATGTGCGCGGAACCCCTATTTGTTTATT
TTTCTAAATACATTCAAATATGTATCCGCTCATGAGACAATAACCCTGATAAATGCTTCAATAATATTGA
AAAAGGAAGAGTATGAGTATTCAACATTTCCGTGTCGCCCTTATTCCCTTTTTTGCGGCATTTTGCCTTC
CTGTTTTTGCTCACCCAGAAACGCTGGTGAAAGTAAAAGATGCTGAAGATCAGTTGGGTGCACGAGTGGG
TTACATCGAACTGGATCTCAACAGCGGTAAGATCCTTGAGAGTTTTCGCCCCGAAGAACGTTTTCCAATG
ATGAGCACTTTTAAAGTTCTGCTATGTGGCGCGGTATTATCCCGTATTGACGCCGGGCAAGAGCAACTCG
GTCGCCGCATACACTATTCTCAGAATGACTTGGTTGAGTACTCACCAGTCACAGAAAAGCATCTTACGGA
TGGCATGACAGTAAGAGAATTATGCAGTGCTGCCATAACCATGAGTGATAACACTGCGGCCAACTTACTT
CTGACAACGATCGGAGGACCGAAGGAGCTAACCGCTTTTTTGCACAACATGGGGGATCATGTAACTCGCC
TTGATCGTTGGGAACCGGAGCTGAATGAAGCCATACCAAACGACGAGCGTGACACCACGATGCCTGTAGC
AATGGCAACAACGTTGCGCAAACTATTAACTGGCGAACTACTTACTCTAGCTTCCCGGCAACAATTAATA
GACTGGATGGAGGCGGATAAAGTTGCAGGACCACTTCTGCGCTCGGCCCTTCCGGCTGGCTGGTTTATTG
CTGATAAATCTGGAGCCGGTGAGCGTGGGTCTCGCGGTATCATTGCAGCACTGGGGCCAGATGGTAAGCC
CTCCCGTATCGTAGTTATCTACACGACGGGGAGTCAGGCAACTATGGATGAACGAAATAGACAGATCGCT
GAGATAGGTGCCTCACTGATTAAGCATTGGTAACTGTCAGACCAAGTTTACTCATATATACTTTAGATTG
ATTTAAAACTTCATTTTTAATTTAAAAGGATCTAGGTGAAGATCCTTTTTGATAATCTCATGACCAAAAT
CCCTTAACGTGAGTTTTCGTTCCACTGAGCGTCAGACCCCGTAGAAAAGATCAAAGGATCTTC
Features (pLannotate 1.2.2; 28 found; start..end, strand, type, name):
      1..589     +  rep_origin     ori: high-copy-number ColE1/pMB1/pBR322/pUC origin of replication
    772..864     +  CDS            lacI (fragment): lac repressor; lacI; The lac repressor binds to the lac operator to inhibit transcription in E. coli. This inhibition can be relieved by adding lactose or isopropyl-β-D-thiogalactopyranoside (IPTG).
    877..898     +  protein_bind   CAP binding site: CAP binding activates transcription in the presence of cAMP. E. coli catabolite activator protein
    913..943     +  promoter       lac promoter: promoter for the E. coli lac operon
    951..967     +  protein_bind   lac operator: The lac repressor binds to the lac operator to inhibit transcription in E. coli. This inhibition can be relieved by adding lactose or isopropyl-β-D-thiogalactopyranoside (IPTG). lac repressor encoded by lacI
   1012..1030    +  promoter       T3 promoter: promoter for bacteriophage T3 RNA polymerase
   1101..1753    -  promoter       GAL1,10 promoter: GAL1 and GAL10 genes of S. cerevisiae; divergent inducible promoter, regulated by Gal4
   1765..1789    +  CDS            YPet (fragment): yellow fluorescent protein optimized for FRET with CyPet (Nguyen and Daugherty, 2005)
   1827..1951    +  protein_bind   attR1: mutant version of attR; recombination site for the Gateway® LR reaction LR Clonase™
   1976..2006    +  promoter       lac UV5 promoter: E. coli lac promoter with an "up" mutation
   2030..2059    +  promoter       cat promoter (fragment): promoter of the E. coli cat gene encoding chloramphenicol acetyltransferase
   2060..2719    +  CDS            CmR: chloramphenicol acetyltransferase; cat; confers resistance to chloramphenicol
   2898..3056    +  CDS            ccdA (fragment): CCDA_ECO57 - Also known as H, letA. Experimental evidence at protein level: Swiss-Prot protein existence level 1. Antitoxin component of a type II toxin-antitoxin (TA) system which inhibits the post-segregational killing (PSK) of plasmid-free cells, also referred to as a plasmid addiction system. Binds to and blocks the activity of CcdB; will also remove bound CcdB protein from the CcdB-GyrA complex by forming a CcdA-CcdB complex, a process termed rejuvenation. Functions as a transcriptional corepressor for the ccdAB operon, repression also requires CcdB (By similarity). From Escherichia coli
   3061..3363    +  CDS            ccdB: CCDB_ECOLI - Also known as G, letB, letD. Experimental evidence at protein level: Swiss-Prot protein existence level 1. Toxic component of a type II toxin-antitoxin (TA) system, functioning in plasmid maintainence. Responsible for the post- segregational killing (PSK) of plasmid-free cells, also referred to as a plasmid addiction system. Half-life of over 2 hours. Cell killing by CcdB is accompanied by filamentation, defects in chromosome and plasmid segregation, defects in cell division, formation of anucleate cells, decreased DNA synthesis and plasmid loss. Interferes with the activity of DN
   3407..3531    -  protein_bind   attR2: mutant version of attR; recombination site for the Gateway® LR reaction LR Clonase™
   3535..3582    +  misc_feature   MCS (fragment): pBluescript multiple cloning site
   3583..3830    +  terminator     CYC1 terminator: S. cerevisiae CYC1; transcription terminator for CYC1
   3849..3867    -  promoter       T7 promoter: promoter for bacteriophage T7 RNA polymerase
   3875..4030    +  CDS            lacZα (fragment): LacZα fragment of β-galactosidase; lacZ fragment
   4034..4462    +  rep_origin     f1 ori (sequence partly withheld): f1 bacteriophage origin of replication; arrow indicates direction of (+) strand synthesis
   4490..4541    -  misc_feature   bom (fragment): basis of mobility region from pBR322
   4620..5423    -  CDS            URA3: orotidine-5'-phosphate decarboxylase, required for uracil biosynthesis; S. cerevisiae URA3; yeast auxotrophic marker, counterselectable with 5-fluoroorotic acid (5-FOA)
   5424..5639    -  promoter       URA3 promoter: S. cerevisiae URA3
   5647..5696    -  misc_feature   bom (fragment): basis of mobility region from pBR322
   5798..5833    -  CDS            rop (fragment): Rop protein, which maintains plasmids at low copy number; rop
   5901..6404    -  misc_feature   CEN/ARS: S. cerevisiae CEN6 centromere fused to an autonomously replicating sequence
   6441..6545    +  promoter       AmpR promoter: bla
   6546..7406    +  CDS            AmpR: β-lactamase; bla; confers resistance to ampicillin, carbenicillin, and related antibiotics
