[The description below was written by a language model from this plasmid's Addgene catalogue record and pLannotate feature annotations shown in this document.]
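Description:
pAG416GAL10-ccdB-6stop is an empty Gateway-compatible destination vector for galactose-inducible protein expression in Saccharomyces cerevisiae. It is an E. coli–yeast shuttle plasmid of about 7.6 kb. In bacteria it replicates from a high-copy ColE1/pUC-type origin and carries an ampicillin resistance gene, and an f1 origin is also present. In yeast it is maintained through a CEN6/ARS element, which normally gives stable, low-copy centromeric propagation. Yeast selection uses the URA3 marker under its own promoter, which complements uracil auxotrophy and can be counterselected with 5-FOA.

The expression unit consists of the divergent GAL1,10 promoter region, annotated on the reverse strand so that the GAL10 side faces the cloning cassette, followed by the Gateway cassette and the CYC1 transcription terminator. The promoter is regulated by Gal4. The cassette is bounded by attR1 and attR2 and contains a chloramphenicol acetyltransferase gene and the ccdB toxin gene, with a ccdA fragment upstream. In an LR recombination with an entry clone, the gene of interest replaces this cassette. Loss of ccdB then allows growth in standard E. coli strains, providing negative selection against unrecombined vector. The intact empty vector must therefore be kept in a ccdB-tolerant strain under both chloramphenicol and ampicillin selection. Flanking T3 and T7 promoters and lac/lacZα remnants derive from the pBluescript-type backbone.

The record describes a "6stop mutation" but does not explain its nature or position, and the feature table does not annotate it. The associated publication concerns a multiplexed method for identifying viral protease inhibitors, which suggests the vector was used to express such proteins in yeast.
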