Addgene plasmid #203512: pAG416GAL10-ccdB-6stop
Purpose: (Empty Backbone) Gateway-compatible destination vector for yeast expression with GAL10 promoter/6stop mutation/URA3 marker
Depositing lab: Alejandro Chavez. Depositing organization: University of California, San Diego (UCSD). Publication: A multiplex method for rapidly identifying viral protease inhibitors. Hong SJ, Resnick SJ, Iketani S, Cha JW, Albert BA, Fazekas CT, Chang CW, Liu H, Dagan S, Abagyan MR, Fajtova P, Culbertson B, Brace B, Reddem ER, Forouhar F, Glickman JF, Balkovec JM, Stockwell BR, Shapiro L, O'Donoghue AJ, Sabo Y, Freundlich JS, Ho DD, Chavez A. Mol Syst Biol. 2025 Feb;21(2):158-172. doi: 10.1038/s44320-024-00082-1. Epub 2025 Jan 6. PubMed 39762652.
Backbone
  Vector backbone: pAG416GAL10-ccdB-6Stop
  Vector type: Yeast Expression
  Selectable markers: URA3
Growth in bacteria
  Bacterial resistance: Chloramphenicol and Ampicillin, 25 & 100 μg/mL
  Growth temperature: 37°C
  Growth strain: ccdB Survival
  Copy number: Unknown
Terms and licenses: Academic/Nonprofit Terms; Industry Terms: Not Available to Industry
How to cite: pAG416GAL10-ccdB-6stop was a gift from Alejandro Chavez (Addgene plasmid # 203512 ; http://n2t.net/addgene:203512 ; RRID:Addgene_203512)
